>Addgene plasmid #230867 | AiP14133: pAAV-AiE0445h_3xC2-minBG-jGCaMP8m-WPRE3-BGHpA (Alias: CN4133) | addgene full sequence | sequence record 459475 | Addgene NGS Result
CCTGCAGGCAGCTGCGCGCTCGCTCGCTCACTGAGGCCGCCCGGGCGTCGGGCGACCTTTGGTCGCCCGG
CCTCAGTGAGCGAGCGAGCGCGCAGAGAGGGAGTGGCCAACTCCATCACTAGGGGTTCCTGCGGCCGCAC
GCGTGTGGAGGACTTTGAGCTTAACCCTATTAAATTTAATCTAATATATTCAGCAGCCTGTCACAATCTT
GTTAAATCTTTATTCCGTCACCCACCTTATTAGGGGGCCCTCCCACTTTAGTCATCAGCAGATTAGTAAG
CATGCCATTTAGATGTCATCTAAGTTAATGAACCTGACTGAGCCAGAGTCACATGGCAGAGTCACAGAAA
CTCCTTCTGAGCTGGCGTGGAGGACTTTGAGCTTAACCCTATTAAATTTAATCTAATATATTCAGCAGCC
TGTCACAATCTTGTTAAATCTTTATTCCGTCACCCACCTTATTAGGGGGCCCTCCCACTTTAGTCATCAG
CAGATTAGTAAGCATGCCATTTAGATGTCATCTAAGTTAATGAACCTGACTGAGCCAGAGTCACATGGCA
GAGTCACAGAAACTCCTTCTGAGCTGGCGTGGAGGACTTTGAGCTTAACCCTATTAAATTTAATCTAATA
TATTCAGCAGCCTGTCACAATCTTGTTAAATCTTTATTCCGTCACCCACCTTATTAGGGGGCCCTCCCAC
TTTAGTCATCAGCAGATTAGTAAGCATGCCATTTAGATGTCATCTAAGTTAATGAACCTGACTGAGCCAG
AGTCACATGGCAGAGTCACAGAAACTCCTTCTGAGCTGGCGAGCTCGGGCTGGGCATAAAAGTCAGGGCA
GAGCCATCTATTGCTTACATTTGCTTCTGGGATCCAGATCTTTCGAAGCTAGCCACCATGCATCATCACC
ATCATCACACGCGTCGCAAGAAGACCTTCAAGGAGGTGGCCACCGCCGTGAAGATCATCGGCCGCCTGAT
GGGCCTGAAGATCAACGTCTATATCAAGGCCGACAAGCAGAAGAACGGCATCAAGGCGAACTTCCACATC
CGCCACAACATCGAGGACGGCGGCGTGCAGCTCGCCTACCACTACCAGCAGAACACCCCCATCGGCGACG
GCCCCGTGCTGCTGCCCGACAACCACTACCTGAGCGTGGAGTCCAAACTTTCGAAAGACCCCAACGAGAA
GCGCGATCACATGGTCCTGCTGGAGTTCGTGACCGCCGCCGGGATCACTCTCGGCATGGACGAGCTGTAC
AAGGGCGGTACCGGAGGGAGCATGGTGAGCAAGGGCGAGGAGCTGTTCACCGGGGTGGTGCCCATCCTGG
TCGAGCTGGACGGCGACGTAAACGGCCACAAGTTCAGCGTGTCCGGCGAGGGTGAGGGCGATGCCACCTA
CGGCAAGCTGACCCTGAAGTTCATCTGCACCACCGGCAAGCTGCCCGTGCCCTGGCCCACCCTCGTGACC
ACCCTGACCTACGGCGTGCAGTGCTTCAGCCGCTACCCCGACCACATGAAGCAGCACGACTTCTTCAAGT
CCGCCATGCCCGAAGGCTACATCCAGGAGCGCACCATCTTCTTCAAGGACGACGGCAACTACAAGACCCG
CGCCGAGGTGAAGTTCGAGGGCGACACCCTGGTGAACCGCATCGAGCTGAAGGGCATCGACTTCAAGGAG
GACGGCAACATCCTGGGGCACAAGCTGGAGTACAACCTGCCGGACCAACTGACTGAAGAGCAGATCGCAG
AATACAAAGAGGCTTTCTCCCTATTTGACAAGGACGGGGATGGGACAATAACAACCAAGGAGCTGGGGAC
GGTGATGCGGTCTCTGGGGCAGAACCCCACAGAAGCAGAGCTGCAGGACATGATCAATGAAGTAGATGCC
GACGGTGACGGCACAATCGACTTCCCTGAGTTCCTGACAATGATGGCAAGAAAAATGAAATACAGGGACA
CGGAAGAAGAAATTAGAGAAGCGTTCGGTGTGTTTGATAAGGATGGCAATGGCTACATCAGTGCAGCAGA
GCTTCGCCACGTGATGACAAACCTTGGAGAGAAGTTAACAGATGAAGAGGTTGATGAAATGATCAGGGAA
GCAGACATCGATGGGGATGGTCAGGTAAACTACGAAGAGTTTGTACAAATGATGACAGCGAAGTAAGGCG
CGCCGCGGCCGCGAATTCGATATCATAATCAACCTCTGGATTACAAAATTTGTGAAAGATTGACTGGTAT
TCTTAACTATGTTGCTCCTTTTACGCTATGTGGATACGCTGCTTTAATGCCTTTGTATCATGCTATTGCT
TCCCGTATGGCTTTCATTTTCTCCTCCTTGTATAAATCCTGGTTAGTTCTTGCCACGGCGGAACTCATCG
CCGCCTGCCTTGCCCGCTGCTGGACAGGGGCTCGGCTGTTGGGCACTGACAATTCCGTGGCTCGAGAGAT
CTTCGACTGTGCCTTCTAGTTGCCAGCCATCTGTTGTTTGCCCCTCCCCCGTGCCTTCCTTGACCCTGGA
AGGTGCCACTCCCACTGTCCTTTCCTAATAAAATGAGGAAATTGCATCGCATTGTCTGAGTAGGTGTCAT
TCTATTCTGGGGGGTGGGGTGGGGCAGGACAGCAAGGGGGAGGATTGGGAAGACAATAGCAGGCATGAGA
TCTCACGTGCGGACCGAGCGGCCGCAGGAACCCCTAGTGATGGAGTTGGCCACTCCCTCTCTGCGCGCTC
GCTCGCTCACTGAGGCCGGGCGACCAAAGGTCGCCCGACGCCCGGGCTTTGCCCGGGCGGCCTCAGTGAG
CGAGCGAGCGCGCAGCTGCCTGCAGGGGCGCCTGATGCGGTATTTTCTCCTTACGCATCTGTGCGGTATT
TCACACCGCATA
[95 nt withheld, positions 2883-2977]
T
[46 nt withheld, positions 2979-3024]
C
[141 nt withheld, positions 3026-3166]
CCTTTGACGTTGGAGTCCACGTTCTTT
[37 nt withheld, positions 3194-3230]
ACTCTATCTCGGGCTATTCTTTTGATTTATAAGGGATTTTGCCGATTTCGGTCTATTGGTTAAAAAATGA
GCTGATTTAACAAAAATTTAACGCGAATTTTAACAAAATATTAACGTTTACAATTTTATGGTGCACTCTC
AGTACAATCTGCTCTGATGCCGCATAGTTAAGCCAGCCCCGACACCCGCCAACACCCGCTGACGCGCCCT
GACGGGCTTGTCTGCTCCCGGCATCCGCTTACAGACAAGCTGTGACCGTCTCCGGGAGCTGCATGTGTCA
GAGGTTTTCACCGTCATCACCGAAACGCGCGAGACGAAAGGGCCTCGTGATACGCCTATTTTTATAGGTT
AATGTCATGATAATAATGGTTTCTTAGACGTCAGGTGGCACTTTTCGGGGAAATGTGCGCGGAACCCCTA
TTTGTTTATTTTTCTAAATACATTCAAATATGTATCCGCTCATGAGACAATAACCCTGATAAATGCTTCA
ATAATATTGAAAAAGGAAGAGTATGAGTATTCAACATTTCCGTGTCGCCCTTATTCCCTTTTTTGCGGCA
TTTTGCCTTCCTGTTTTTGCTCACCCAGAAACGCTGGTGAAAGTAAAAGATGCTGAAGATCAGTTGGGTG
CACGAGTGGGTTACATCGAACTGGATCTCAACAGCGGTAAGATCCTTGAGAGTTTTCGCCCCGAAGAACG
TTTTCCAATGATGAGCACTTTTAAAGTTCTGCTATGTGGCGCGGTATTATCCCGTATTGACGCCGGGCAA
GAGCAACTCGGTCGCCGCATACACTATTCTCAGAATGACTTGGTTGAGTACTCACCAGTCACAGAAAAGC
ATCTTACGGATGGCATGACAGTAAGAGAATTATGCAGTGCTGCCATAACCATGAGTGATAACACTGCGGC
CAACTTACTTCTGACAACGATCGGAGGACCGAAGGAGCTAACCGCTTTTTTGCACAACATGGGGGATCAT
GTAACTCGCCTTGATCGTTGGGAACCGGAGCTGAATGAAGCCATACCAAACGACGAGCGTGACACCACGA
TGCCTGTAGCAATGGCAACAACGTTGCGCAAACTATTAACTGGCGAACTACTTACTCTAGCTTCCCGGCA
ACAATTAATAGACTGGATGGAGGCGGATAAAGTTGCAGGACCACTTCTGCGCTCGGCCCTTCCGGCTGGC
TGGTTTATTGCTGATAAATCTGGAGCCGGTGAGCGTGGGTCTCGCGGTATCATTGCAGCACTGGGGCCAG
ATGGTAAGCCCTCCCGTATCGTAGTTATCTACACGACGGGGAGTCAGGCAACTATGGATGAACGAAATAG
ACAGATCGCTGAGATAGGTGCCTCACTGATTAAGCATTGGTAACTGTCAGACCAAGTTTACTCATATATA
CTTTAGATTGATTTAAAACTTCATTTTTAATTTAAAAGGATCTAGGTGAAGATCCTTTTTGATAATCTCA
TGACCAAAATCCCTTAACGTGAGTTTTCGTTCCACTGAGCGTCAGACCCCGTAGAAAAGATCAAAGGATC
TTCTTGAGATCCTTTTTTTCTGCGCGTAATCTGCTGCTTGCAAACAAAAAAACCACCGCTACCAGCGGTG
GTTTGTTTGCCGGATCAAGAGCTACCAACTCTTTTTCCGAAGGTAACTGGCTTCAGCAGAGCGCAGATAC
CAAATACTGTTCTTCTAGTGTAGCCGTAGTTAGGCCACCACTTCAAGAACTCTGTAGCACCGCCTACATA
CCTCGCTCTGCTAATCCTGTTACCAGTGGCTGCTGCCAGTGGCGATAAGTCGTGTCTTACCGGGTTGGAC
TCAAGACGATAGTTACCGGATAAGGCGCAGCGGTCGGGCTGAACGGGGGGTTCGTGCACACAGCCCAGCT
TGGAGCGAACGACCTACACCGAACTGAGATACCTACAGCGTGAGCTATGAGAAAGCGCCACGCTTCCCGA
AGGGAGAAAGGCGGACAGGTATCCGGTAAGCGGCAGGGTCGGAACAGGAGAGCGCACGAGGGAGCTTCCA
GGGGGAAACGCCTGGTATCTTTATAGTCCTGTCGGGTTTCGCCACCTCTGACTTGAGCGTCGATTTTTGT
GATGCTCGTCAGGGGGGCGGAGCCTATGGAAAAACGCCAGCAACGCGGCCTTTTTACGGTTCCTGGCCTT
TTGCTGGCCTTTTGCTCACATGT
Features (pLannotate 1.2.2; 14 found; start..end, strand, type, name):
     12..39      +  repeat_region  AAV2 ITR (fragment): inverted terminal repeat of adeno-associated virus serotype 2 inverted
     68..95      +  repeat_region  AAV2 ITR (fragment): inverted terminal repeat of adeno-associated virus serotype 2 inverted
    994..2164    +  CDS            GCaMP6s (fragment): improved fluorescent protein-based calcium sensor (Chen et al., 2013)
   2197..2354    +  misc_feature   WPRE (fragment): woodchuck hepatitis virus posttranscriptional regulatory element
   2360..2440    +  misc_feature   WPRE (fragment): woodchuck hepatitis virus posttranscriptional regulatory element
   2457..2568    +  polyA_signal   bGH poly(A) signal: bovine growth hormone polyadenylation signal
   2686..2826    +  repeat_region  AAV2 ITR: inverted terminal repeat of adeno-associated virus serotype 2 inverted
   2831..2882    -  misc_feature   bom (fragment): basis of mobility region from pBR322
   2901..3356    +  rep_origin     f1 ori (sequence partly withheld): f1 bacteriophage origin of replication; arrow indicates direction of (+) strand synthesis
   3357..3406    -  misc_feature   bom (fragment): basis of mobility region from pBR322
   3508..3543    -  CDS            rop (fragment): Rop protein, which maintains plasmids at low copy number; rop
   3638..3742    +  promoter       AmpR promoter: bla
   3743..4603    +  CDS            AmpR: β-lactamase; bla; confers resistance to ampicillin, carbenicillin, and related antibiotics
   4774..5362    +  rep_origin     ori: high-copy-number ColE1/pMB1/pBR322/pUC origin of replication
