[The description below was written by a language model from this plasmid's Addgene catalogue record and pLannotate feature annotations shown in this document.]
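Description:
AiP14133: pAAV-AiE0445h_3xC2-minBG-jGCaMP8m-WPRE3-BGHpA (alias CN4133) is a 5.4 kb AAV transfer plasmid for producing recombinant adeno-associated virus that expresses a genetically encoded calcium indicator in a defined striatal cell type. The backbone is a pAAV vector carrying a ColE1/pUC-type origin for replication in E. coli, an ampicillin resistance gene (β-lactamase with its own promoter) for selection, and an f1 phage origin. AAV2 inverted terminal repeats flank the expression cassette and provide the signals for replication and packaging of the intervening DNA into viral particles. The automated annotation detects the downstream ITR in full and the upstream one only as short fragments. This may simply reflect the difficulty of sequencing and matching these repeats.

As the name indicates, the cassette consists of the AiE0445h_3xC2 enhancer followed by a minimal beta-globin promoter (minBG). Neither element is picked up in the feature table, but they presumably occupy the unannotated region upstream of the coding sequence. The "3xC2" label suggests a triplicated core of the enhancer, though the record does not spell this out. The enhancer is designed to confer expression in striatal indirect pathway medium spiny neurons (D2-MSNs), with the minimal promoter supplying only basal transcription initiation. The payload is jGCaMP8m, a GCaMP-family fluorescent calcium sensor, which the annotation tool labels as a GCaMP6s fragment because of sequence similarity. Downstream, WPRE3, a shortened woodchuck posttranscriptional regulatory element seen as two WPRE fragments, boosts transcript expression, and a bovine growth hormone polyadenylation signal terminates the message. The construct is suited to AAV-mediated calcium imaging of activity in D2-MSNs.
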