Addgene plasmid #230867: AiP14133: pAAV-AiE0445h_3xC2-minBG-jGCaMP8m-WPRE3-BGHpA (Alias: CN4133)
Purpose: AiE0445h_3xC2 is an enhancer sequence, designed to drive AAV-mediated transgene expression in striatal indirect pathway MSNs (D2-MSNs)
Depositing lab: Allen Institute for Brain Science & Jonathan Ting. Depositing organization: Allen Institute. Publication: Enhancer AAV toolbox for accessing and perturbing striatal cell types and circuits. Hunker AC, Wirthlin ME, Gill G, Johansen NJ, Hooper M, Omstead V, Vargas S, Lerma MN, Taskin N, Weed N, Laird WD, Bishaw YM, Bendrick JL, Gore BB, Ben-Simon Y, Opitz-Araya X, Martinez RA, Way SW, Thyagarajan B, Otto S, Sanchez REA, Alexander JR, Amaya A, Amster A, Arbuckle J, Ayala A, Baker PM, Barcelli T, Barta S, Bertagnolli D, Bielstein C, Bishwakarma P, Bowlus J, Boyer G, Brouner K, Casian B, Casper T, Chakka AB, Chakrabarty R, Chong P, Clark M, Colbert K, Daniel S, Dawe T, Departee M, DiValentin P, Donadio NP, Dotson NI, Dwivedi D, Egdorf T, Fliss T, Gary A, Goldy J, Grasso C, Groce EL, Gudsnuk K, Han W, Haradon Z, Hastings S, Helback O, Ho WV, Huang C, Johnson T, Jones DL, Juneau Z, Kenney J, Leibly M, Li S, Liang E, Loeffler H, Lusk NA, Madigan Z, Malloy J, Malone J, McCue R, Melchor J, Mich JK, Moosman S, Morin E, Naidoo R, Newman D, Ngo K, Nguyen K, Oster AL, Ouellette B, Oyama AA, Pena N, Pham T, Phillips E, Pom C, Potekhina L, Ransford S, Ray PL, Reding M, Rette DF, Reynoldson C, Rimorin C, Sigler AR, Rocha DB, Ronellenfitch K, Ruiz A, Sawyer L, Sevigny JP, Shapovalova NV, Shepard N, Shulga L, Soliman S, Staats B, Taormina MJ, Tieu M, Wang Y, Wilkes J, Wood T, Zhou T, Williford A, Dee N, Mollenkopf T, Ng L, Esposito L, Kalmbach BE, Yao S, Ariza J, Collman F, Mufti S, Smith K, Waters J, Ersing I, Patrick M, Zeng H, Lein ES, Kojima Y, Horwitz G, Owen SF, Levi BP, Daigle TL, Tasic B, Bakken TE, Ting JT. Neuron. 2025 May 21;113(10):1507-1524.e17. doi: 10.1016/j.neuron.2025.04.035. PubMed 40403704.
Backbone
  Vector backbone: pAAV
  Vector type: Mammalian Expression, AAV
Growth in bacteria
  Bacterial resistance: Ampicillin, 100 μg/mL
  Growth temperature: 30°C
  Growth strain: NEB Stable
  Copy number: Unknown
Gene/Insert
  Gene/Insert name: jGCaMP8m
Terms and licenses: Academic/Nonprofit Terms; Industry Terms: Not Available to Industry
Depositor comments: Please visit https://doi.org/10.1101/2024.09.27.615553 for bioRxiv preprint.
How to cite: AiP14133: pAAV-AiE0445h_3xC2-minBG-jGCaMP8m-WPRE3-BGHpA (Alias: CN4133) was a gift from Allen Institute for Brain Science & Jonathan Ting (Addgene plasmid # 230867 ; http://n2t.net/addgene:230867 ; RRID:Addgene_230867)
